>Addgene plasmid #172092 | IMPT-2070 | addgene full sequence | sequence record 356073 | Addgene NGS Result
CAAGCACGGGCTTCTCCTCAAAAGGCCTGGATCCATGAAGACGATCATCGCCCTGAGCTACATCTTCTGC
CTGGTGTTCGCCGACTACAAGGACGATGATGACGGCGCGCCACCCATCATGGGCTCCTCGGTGTACATCA
CGGTGGAGCTGGCCATTGCTGTGCTGGCCATCCTGGGCAATGTGCTGGTGTGCTGGGCCGTGTGGCTCAA
CAGCAACCTGCAGAACGTCACCAACTACTTTGTGGTGTCACTGGCGGCGGCCGACATCGCAGTGGGTGTG
CTCGCCATCCCCTTTGCCATCACCATCAGCACCGGGTTCTGCGCTGCCTGCCACGGCTGCCTCTTCATTG
CCTGCTTCGTCCTGGTCCTCACGCAGAGCTCCATCTTCAGTCTCCTGGCCATCGCCATTGACCGCTACAT
TGCCATCCGCATCCCGCTCCGGTACAATGGCTTGGTGACCGGCACGAGGGCTAAGGGCATCATTGCCATC
TGCTGGGTGCTGTCGTTTGCCATCGGCCTGACTCCCATGCTAGGTTGGAACAACTGCGGTCAGCCAAAGG
AGGGCAAGAACCACTCCCAGGGCTGCGGGGAGGGCCAAGTGGCCTGTCTCTTTGAGGATGTGGTCCCCAT
GAACTACATGGTGTACTTCAACTTCTTTGCCTGTGTGCTGGTGCCCCTGCTGCTCATGCTGGGTGTCTAT
TTGCGGATCTTCCTGGCGGCGCGACGACAGCTGGCTGATCTGGAAGACAATTGGGAAACTCTGAACGACA
ATCTCAAGGTGATCGAGAAGGCTGACAATGCTGCACAAGTCAAAGACGCTCTGACCAAGATGAGGGCAGC
AGCCCTGGACGCTCAGAAGGCCACTCCACCTAAGCTCGAGGACAAGAGCCCAGATAGCCCTGAAATGAAA
GACTTTCGGCATGGATTCGACATTCTGGTGGGACAGATTGATGATGCACTCAAGCTGGCCAATGAAGGGA
AAGTCAAGGAAGCACAAGCAGCCGCTGAGCAGCTGAAGACCACCCGGAATGCATACATTCAGAAGTACCT
GGAGCGCGCTCGGTCCACACTGCAGAAGGAGGTCCATGCTGCCAAGTCACTGGCCATCATTGTGGGGCTC
TTTGCCCTCTGCTGGCTGCCCCTACACATCATCAACTGCTTCACTTTCTTCTGCCCCGACTGCAGCCACG
CCCCTCTCTGGCTCATGTACCTGGCCATCGTCCTCTCCCACACCAATTCGGTTGTGAATCCCTTCATCTA
CGCCTACCGTATCCGCGAGTTCCGCCAGACCTTCCGCAAGATCATTCGCAGCCACGTCCTGAGGCAGCAA
GAACCTTTCAAGGCACACCACCATCACCATCACCATCACCATCACTGAAAGCTTGTCGAGAAGTACTAGA
GGATCATAATCAGCCATACCACATTTGTAGAGGTTTTACTTGCTTTAAAAAACCTCCCACACCTCCCCCT
GAACCTGAAACATAAAATGAATGCAATTGTTGTTGTTAACTTGTTTATTGCAGCTTATAATGGTTACAAA
TAAAGCAATAGCATCACAAATTTCACAAATAAAGCATTTTTTTCACTGCATTCTAGTTGTGGTTTGTCCA
AACTCATCAATGTATCTTATCATGTCTGGATCTGATCACTGCTTGAGCCTAGGAGATCCGAACCAGATAA
GTGAAATCTAGTTCCAAACTATTTTGTCATTTTTAATTTTCGTATTAGCTTACGACGCTACACCCAGTTC
CCATCTATTTTGTCACTCTTCCCTAAATAATCCTTAAAAACTCCATTTCCACCCCTCCCAGTTCCCAACT
ATTTTGTCCGCCCACAGCGGGGCATTTTTCTTCCTGTTATGTTTTTAATCAAACATCCTGCCAACTCCAT
GTGACAAACCGTCATCTTCGGCTACTTTTTCTCTGTCACAGAATGAAAATTTTTCTGTCATCTCTTCGTT
ATTAATGTTTGTAATTGACTGAATATCAACGCTTATTTGCAGCCTGAATGGCGAATGGG
[124 nt withheld, positions 2020-2143]
C
[91 nt withheld, positions 2145-2235]
A
[49 nt withheld, positions 2237-2285]
CCTTTGACGTTGGAGTCCACGTTCTT
[37 nt withheld, positions 2312-2348]
ACCCTATCTCGGTCTATTCTTTTGATTTATAAGGGATTTTGCCGATTTCGGCCTATTGGTTAAAAAATGA
GCTGATTTAACAAAAATTTAACGCGAATTTTAACAAAATATTAACGCTTACAATTTAGGTGGCACTTTTC
GGGGAAATGTGCGCGGAACCCCTATTTGTTTATTTTTCTAAATACATTCAAATATGTATCCGCTCATGAG
ACAATAACCCTGATAAATGCTTCAATAATATTGAAAAAGGAAGAGTATGAGTATTCAACATTTCCGTGTC
GCCCTTATTCCCTTTTTTGCGGCATTTTGCCTTCCTGTTTTTGCTCACCCAGAAACGCTGGTGAAAGTAA
AAGATGCTGAAGATCAGTTGGGTGCACGAGTGGGTTACATCGAACTGGATCTCAACAGCGGTAAGATCCT
TGAGAGTTTTCGCCCCGAAGAACGTTTTCCAATGATGAGCACTTTTAAAGTTCTGCTATGTGGCGCGGTA
TTATCCCGTATTGACGCCGGGCAAGAGCAACTCGGTCGCCGCATACACTATTCTCAGAATGACTTGGTTG
AGTACTCACCAGTCACAGAAAAGCATCTTACGGATGGCATGACAGTAAGAGAATTATGCAGTGCTGCCAT
AACCATGAGTGATAACACTGCGGCCAACTTACTTCTGACAACGATCGGAGGACCGAAGGAGCTAACCGCT
TTTTTGCACAACATGGGGGATCATGTAACTCGCCTTGATCGTTGGGAACCGGAGCTGAATGAAGCCATAC
CAAACGACGAGCGTGACACCACGATGCCTGTAGCAATGGCAACAACGTTGCGCAAACTATTAACTGGCGA
ACTACTTACTCTAGCTTCCCGGCAACAATTAATAGACTGGATGGAGGCGGATAAAGTTGCAGGACCACTT
CTGCGCTCGGCCCTTCCGGCTGGCTGGTTTATTGCTGATAAATCTGGAGCCGGTGAGCGTGGGTCTCGCG
GTATCATTGCAGCACTGGGGCCAGATGGTAAGCCCTCCCGTATCGTAGTTATCTACACGACGGGGAGTCA
GGCAACTATGGATGAACGAAATAGACAGATCGCTGAGATAGGTGCCTCACTGATTAAGCATTGGTAACTG
TCAGACCAAGTTTACTCATATATACTTTAGATTGATTTAAAACTTCATTTTTAATTTAAAAGGATCTAGG
TGAAGATCCTTTTTGATAATCTCATGACCAAAATCCCTTAACGTGAGTTTTCGTTCCACTGAGCGTCAGA
CCCCGTAGAAAAGATCAAAGGATCTTCTTGAGATCCTTTTTTTCTGCGCGTAATCTGCTGCTTGCAAACA
AAAAAACCACCGCTACCAGCGGTGGTTTGTTTGCCGGATCAAGAGCTACCAACTCTTTTTCCGAAGGTAA
CTGGCTTCAGCAGAGCGCAGATACCAAATACTGTTCTTCTAGTGTAGCCGTAGTTAGGCCACCACTTCAA
GAACTCTGTAGCACCGCCTACATACCTCGCTCTGCTAATCCTGTTACCAGTGGCTGCTGCCAGTGGCGAT
AAGTCGTGTCTTACCGGGTTGGACTCAAGACGATAGTTACCGGATAAGGCGCAGCGGTCGGGCTGAACGG
GGGGTTCGTGCACACAGCCCAGCTTGGAGCGAACGACCTACACCGAACTGAGATACCTACAGCGTGAGCT
ATGAGAAAGCGCCACGCTTCCCGAAGGGAGAAAGGCGGACAGGTATCCGGTAAGCGGCAGGGTCGGAACA
GGAGAGCGCACGAGGGAGCTTCCAGGGGGAAACGCCTGGTATCTTTATAGTCCTGTCGGGTTTCGCCACC
TCTGACTTGAGCGTCGATTTTTGTGATGCTCGTCAGGGGGGCGGAGCCTATGGAAAAACGCCAGCAACGC
GGCCTTTTTACGGTTCCTGGCCTTTTGCTGGCCTTTTGCTCACATGTTCTTTCCTGCGTTATCCCCTGAT
TCTGTGGATAACCGTATTACCGCCTTTGAGTGAGCTGATACCGCTCGCCGCAGCCGAACGACCGAGCGCA
GCGAGTCAGTGAGCGAGGAAGCGGAAGAGCGCCTGATGCGGTATTTTCTCCTTACGCATCTGTGCGGTAT
TTCACACCGCATAGACCAGCCGCGTAACCTGGCAAAATCGGTTACGGTTGAGTAATAAATGGATGCCCTG
CGTAAGCGGGTGTGGGCGGACAATAAAGTCTTAAACTGAACAAAATAGATCTAAACTATGACAATAAAGT
CTTAAACTAGACAGAATAGTTGTAAACTGAAATCAGTCCAGTTATGCTGTGAAAAAGCATACTGGACTTT
TGTTATGGCTAAAGCAAACTCTTCATTTTCTGAAGTGCAAATTGCCCGTCGTATTAAAGAGGGGCGTGGC
CAAGGGCATGGTAAAGACTATATTCGCGGCGTTGTGACAATTTACCGAACAACTCCGCGGCCGGGAAGCC
GATCTCGGCTTGAACGAATTGTTAGGTGGCGGTACTTGGGTCGATATCAAAGTGCATCACTTCTTCCCGT
ATGCCCAACTTTGTATAGAGAGCCACTGCGGGATCGTCACCGTAATCTGCTTGCACGTAGATCACATAAG
CACCAAGCGCGTTGGCCTCATGCTTGAGGAGATTGATGAGCGCGGTGGCAATGCCCTGCCTCCGGTGCTC
GCCGGAGACTGCGAGATCATAGATATAGATCTCACTACGCGGCTGCTCAAACTTGGGCAGAACGTAAGCC
GCGAGAGCGCCAACAACCGCTTCTTGGTCGAAGGCAGCAAGCGCGATGAATGTCTTACTACGGAGCAAGT
TCCCGAGGTAATCGGAGTCCGGCTGATGTTGGGAGTAGGTGGCTACGTCTCCGAACTCACGACCGAAAAG
ATCAAGAGCAGCCCGCATGGATTTGACTTGGTCAGGGCCGAGCCTACATGTGCGAATGATGCCCATACTT
GAGCCACCTAACTTTGTTTTAGGGCGACTGCCCTGCTGCGTAACATCGTTGCTGCTCCATAACATCAAAC
ATCGACCCACGGCGTAACGCGCTTGCTGCTTGGATGCCCGAGGCATAGACTGTACAAAAAAACAGTCATA
ACAAGCCATGAAAACCGCCACTGCGCCGTTACCACCGCTGCGTTCGGTCAAGGTTCTGGACCAGTTGCGT
GAGCGCATACGCTACTTGCATTACAGTTTACGAACCGAACAGGCTTATGTCAACTGGGTTCGTGCCTTCA
TCCGTTTCCACGGTGTGCGTCACCCGGCAACCTTGGGCAGCAGCGAAGTCGAGGCATTTCTGTCCTGGCT
GGCGAACGAGCGCAAGGTTTCGGTCTCCACGCATCGTCAGGCATTGGCGGCCTTGCTGTTCTTCTACGGC
AAGGTGCTGTGCACGGATCTGCCCTGGCTTCAGGAGATCGGAAGACCTCGGCCGTCGCGGCGCTTGTCGG
TGGTGCTGACCCCGGATGAAGTGGTTCGCATCCTCGGTTTTCTGGAAGGCGAGCATCGTTTGTTCGCCCA
GGACTCTAGCTATAGTTCTAGTGGTTGGCTACGTAATCCCGTTTTTATAACAGCCAGATAAAAATAATCT
TATCAATTAAGATAAAAAGATAAGATTATTAATCTAACAACGTGCCTTGTGTCACGTAGGCCAGATAACG
GTCGGGTATATAAGACGCCTCAACGCTACTAGTAAATCAGTCACACCAAGGCTTCAATAAGGAACACA
Features (pLannotate 1.2.2; 17 found; start..end, strand, type, name):
     83..103     +  CDS            3xFLAG (fragment): three tandem FLAG® epitope tags
    113..1345    +  CDS            ADORA2A: AA2AR_HUMAN - Also known as ADORA2. Experimental evidence at protein level: Swiss-Prot protein existence level 1. Receptor for adenosine (By similarity). The activity of this receptor is mediated by G proteins which activate adenylyl cyclase (By similarity). From Homo sapiens (Human).
   1349..1372    +  CDS            8xHis: 8xHis affinity tag
   1402..1485    +  CDS            large T antigen (fragment): large T antigen from SV40 (simian virus 40)
   1508..1642    +  polyA_signal   SV40 poly(A) signal: SV40 polyadenylation signal
   1671..1836    -  mobile_element Tn7L: mini-Tn7 element (left end of the Tn7 transposon) Tn7
   1999..2015    +  CDS            lacZα (fragment): LacZα fragment of β-galactosidase; lacZ fragment
   2020..2474    +  rep_origin     f1 ori (sequence partly withheld): f1 bacteriophage origin of replication; arrow indicates direction of (+) strand synthesis
   2500..2604    +  promoter       AmpR promoter: bla
   2605..3465    +  CDS            AmpR: β-lactamase; bla; confers resistance to ampicillin, carbenicillin, and related antibiotics
   3636..4224    +  rep_origin     ori: high-copy-number ColE1/pMB1/pBR322/pUC origin of replication
   4410..4461    -  misc_feature   bom (fragment): basis of mobility region from pBR322
   4529..4753    -  mobile_element Tn7R: mini-Tn7 element (right end of the Tn7 transposon) Tn7
   4820..5353    -  CDS            GmR: gentamycin acetyltransferase; aacC1; confers resistance to gentamycin
   5523..5551    -  promoter       Pc promoter: intI1 (promoter lies within the coding sequence); class 1 integron promoter
   5529..5885    -  CDS            YPR2_ECOLX (fragment): Protein predicted: Swiss-Prot protein existence level 4. From Escherichia coli.
   5884..6       +  promoter       gp64 promoter (fragment) (across the origin): Autographa californica gp64; promoter for the baculovirus gp64 glycoprotein gene
