[The description below was written by a language model from this plasmid's Addgene catalogue record and pLannotate feature annotations shown in this document.]
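Description:
IMPT-2070 is a baculovirus donor plasmid for insect-cell expression, built on pFastBac1 with the usual polyhedrin promoter replaced by the Autographa californica gp64 promoter. It is maintained in E. coli through a high-copy ColE1/pUC-type origin with ampicillin resistance (AmpR), and it also carries an f1 origin. The expression cassette, together with a gentamicin resistance gene driven by the Pc integron promoter, lies between the Tn7L and Tn7R mini-transposon ends. This is the standard arrangement that allows site-specific transposition of the cassette into a bacmid in a suitable E. coli host, from which recombinant baculovirus is then generated.

The payload is human adenosine A2a receptor (ADORA2A), cloned between BamHI and HindIII and described in the record as a fusion with cytochrome b562RIL (BRIL), a small, stable helical protein commonly fused to GPCRs to aid crystallization. The feature table annotates the whole open reading frame as ADORA2A and does not mark BRIL separately, so the position of the fusion partner is not stated. A FLAG epitope fragment sits just upstream of the receptor and an 8xHis tag immediately follows it, providing handles for detection and affinity purification. An SV40 polyadenylation signal terminates the transcript.

The sequenced record is 6,056 nt, consistent with the stated backbone plus a 1,344 bp insert, whereas the catalogue lists a total size of 4,800 bp, which appears to be an underestimate. The associated publication concerns the structural basis of allosteric regulation of GPCRs by sodium ions, so the construct's use is production of receptor protein for structural studies.
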