Addgene plasmid #172092: IMPT-2070
Purpose: pFastBac1 vector with GP64 promoter replacing polH promoter expressing A2aAR+BRIL GPCR
Depositing lab: Raymond Stevens. Depositing organization: University of Southern California. Publication: Structural basis for allosteric regulation of GPCRs by sodium ions. Liu W, Chun E, Thompson AA, Chubukov P, Xu F, Katritch V, Han GW, Roth CB, Heitman LH, IJzerman AP, Cherezov V, Stevens RC. Science. 2012 Jul 13;337(6091):232-6. doi: 10.1126/science.1219218. PubMed 22798613.
Backbone
  Vector backbone: pFastBac1
  Backbone manufacturer: ThermoFisher
  Backbone size w/o insert (bp): 4731
  Total vector size (bp): 4800
  Modifications to backbone: gp64 promoter has replaced polyhedrin promoter
  Vector type: Insect Expression
Growth in bacteria
  Bacterial resistance: Ampicillin, 100 μg/mL
  Growth temperature: 37°C
  Growth strain: DH5alpha
  Copy number: High Copy
Gene/Insert
  Gene/Insert name: Homo sapiens adenosine A2a receptor (ADORA2A)
  Species: H. sapiens (human)
  Insert size (bp): 1344
  GenBank ID: NM_001278499.2
  Entrez Gene: ADORA2A (a.k.a. A2aR, ADORA2, RDC8)
  Promoter: gp64
  Tag / fusion protein: cytochrome b562RIL
  Cloning method: Restriction Enzyme; 5′ cloning site BamHI (not destroyed); 3′ cloning site HindIII (not destroyed)
  Sequencing primers: 5′ CTA ACA ACG TGC CTT GTG TCA CGT; 3′ CAAATGTGGTATGGCTGATT
Terms and licenses: Academic/Nonprofit Terms; Industry Terms: Not Available to Industry
How to cite: IMPT-2070 was a gift from Raymond Stevens (Addgene plasmid # 172092 ; http://n2t.net/addgene:172092 ; RRID:Addgene_172092)
